>Addgene plasmid #132075 | pDONR221_SLC35B4 | addgene full sequence | sequence record 262963 | Addgene NGS Result
CTTTCCTGCGTTATCCCCTGATTCTGTGGATAACCGTATTACCGCCTTTGAGTGAGCTGATACCGCTCGC
CGCAGCCGAACGACCGAGCGCAGCGAGTCAGTGAGCGAGGAAGCGGAAGAGCGCCCAATACGCAAACCGC
CTCTCCCCGCGCGTTGGCCGATTCATTAATGCAGCTGGCACGACAGGTTTCCCGACTGGAAAGCGGGCAG
TGAGCGCAACGCAATTAATACGCGTACCGCTAGCCAGGAAGAGTTTGTAGAAACGCAAAAAGGCCATCCG
TCAGGATGGCCTTCTGCTTAGTTTGATGCCTGGCAGTTTATGGCGGGCGTCCTGCCCGCCACCCTCCGGG
CCGTTGCTTCACAACGTTCAAATCCGCTCCCGGCGGATTTGTCCTACTCAGGAGAGCGTTCACCGACAAA
CAACAGATAAAACGAAAGGCCCAGTCTTCCGACTGAGCCTTTCGTTTTATTTGATGCCTGGCAGTTCCCT
ACTCTCGCGTTAACGCTAGCATGGATGTTTTCCCAGTCACGACGTTGTAAAACGACGGCCAGTCTTAAGC
TCGGGCCCCAAATAATGATTTTATTTTGACTGATAGTGACCTGTTCGTTGCAACACATTGATGAGCAATG
CTTTTTTATAATGCCAACTTTGTACAAAAAAGCAGGCTCCACCATGAGGCCCGCCCTGGCAGTGGGACTG
GTGTTCGCCGGCTGCTGTAGCAACGTGATCTTTCTGGAGCTGCTGGCAAGGAAGCACCCTGGATGCGGCA
ATATCGTGACCTTCGCCCAGTTCCTGTTTATCGCCGTGGAGGGCTTCCTGTTTGAGGCAGACCTGGGAAG
GAAGCCACCTGCAATCCCAATCAGATACTATGCCATCATGGTGACCATGTTCTTTACAGTGTCCGTGGTG
AACAATTACGCCCTGAACCTGAATATCGCCATGCCCCTGCACATGATCTTCCGGTCTGGCAGCCTGATCG
CCAACATGATCCTGGGCATCATCATCCTGAAGAAGAGATACTCCATCTTTAAGTATACAAGCATCGCCCT
GGTGTCCGTGGGCATCTTCATCTGTACCTTTATGTCTGCCAAGCAGGTGACATCTCAGAGCTCCCTGAGC
GAGAATGATGGCTTCCAGGCCTTCGTGTGGTGGCTGCTGGGAATCGGCGCCCTGACCTTCGCCCTGCTGA
TGTCTGCCAGGATGGGCATCTTCCAGGAGACACTGTACAAGCGGTTCGGCAAGCACAGCAAGGAGGCCCT
GTTCTATAACCACGCCCTGCCACTGCCCGGCTTCGTGTTTCTGGCCAGCGACATCTACGATCACGCCGTG
CTGTTTAATAAGTCCGAGCTGTATGAGATCCCTGTGATCGGCGTGACCCTGCCAATCATGTGGTTCTACC
TGCTGATGAACATCATCACACAGTACGTGTGCATCAGGGGCGTGTTTATCCTGACCACAGAGTGTGCCAG
CCTGACCGTGACACTGGTGGTGACCCTGCGCAAGTTCGTGTCCCTGATCTTTTCTATCCTGTACTTCCAG
AACCCTTTTACCCTGTGGCACTGGCTGGGCACACTGTTCGTGTTTATCGGCACCCTGATGTATACAGAAG
TGTGGAACAATCTGGGCACCACAAAGTCCGAGCCCCAGAAGGACTCTAAGAAGAATGACCCAGCTTTCTT
GTACAAAGTTGGCATTATAAGAAAGCATTGCTTATCAATTTGTTGCAACGAACAGGTCACTATCAGTCAA
AATAAAATCATTATTTGCCATCCAGCTGATATCCCCTATAGTGAGTCGTATTACATGGTCATAGCTGTTT
CCTGGCAGCTCTGGCCCGTGTCTCAAAATCTCTGATGTTACATTGCACAAGATAAAAATATATCATCATG
AACAATAAAACTGTCTGCTTACATAAACAGTAATACAAGGGGTGTTATGAGCCATATTCAACGGGAAACG
TCGAGGCCGCGATTAAATTCCAACATGGATGCTGATTTATATGGGTATAAATGGGCTCGCGATAATGTCG
GGCAATCAGGTGCGACAATCTATCGCTTGTATGGGAAGCCCGATGCGCCAGAGTTGTTTCTGAAACATGG
CAAAGGTAGCGTTGCCAATGATGTTACAGATGAGATGGTCAGACTAAACTGGCTGACGGAATTTATGCCT
CTTCCGACCATCAAGCATTTTATCCGTACTCCTGATGATGCATGGTTACTCACCACTGCGATCCCCGGAA
AAACAGCATTCCAGGTATTAGAAGAATATCCTGATTCAGGTGAAAATATTGTTGATGCGCTGGCAGTGTT
CCTGCGCCGGTTGCATTCGATTCCTGTTTGTAATTGTCCTTTTAACAGCGATCGCGTATTTCGTCTCGCT
CAGGCGCAATCACGAATGAATAACGGTTTGGTTGATGCGAGTGATTTTGATGACGAGCGTAATGGCTGGC
CTGTTGAACAAGTCTGGAAAGAAATGCATAAACTTTTGCCATTCTCACCGGATTCAGTCGTCACTCATGG
TGATTTCTCACTTGATAACCTTATTTTTGACGAGGGGAAATTAATAGGTTGTATTGATGTTGGACGAGTC
GGAATCGCAGACCGATACCAGGATCTTGCCATCCTATGGAACTGCCTCGGTGAGTTTTCTCCTTCATTAC
AGAAACGGCTTTTTCAAAAATATGGTATTGATAATCCTGATATGAATAAATTGCAGTTTCATTTGATGCT
CGATGAGTTTTTCTAATCAGAATTGGTTAATTGGTTGTAACACTGGCAGAGCATTACGCTGACTTGACGG
GACGGCGCAAGCTCATGACCAAAATCCCTTAACGTGAGTTACGCGTCGTTCCACTGAGCGTCAGACCCCG
TAGAAAAGATCAAAGGATCTTCTTGAGATCCTTTTTTTCTGCGCGTAATCTGCTGCTTGCAAACAAAAAA
ACCACCGCTACCAGCGGTGGTTTGTTTGCCGGATCAAGAGCTACCAACTCTTTTTCCGAAGGTAACTGGC
TTCAGCAGAGCGCAGATACCAAATACTGTTCTTCTAGTGTAGCCGTAGTTAGGCCACCACTTCAAGAACT
CTGTAGCACCGCCTACATACCTCGCTCTGCTAATCCTGTTACCAGTGGCTGCTGCCAGTGGCGATAAGTC
GTGTCTTACCGGGTTGGACTCAAGACGATAGTTACCGGATAAGGCGCAGCGGTCGGGCTGAACGGGGGGT
TCGTGCACACAGCCCAGCTTGGAGCGAACGACCTACACCGAACTGAGATACCTACAGCGTGAGCTATGAG
AAAGCGCCACGCTTCCCGAAGGGAGAAAGGCGGACAGGTATCCGGTAAGCGGCAGGGTCGGAACAGGAGA
GCGCACGAGGGAGCTTCCAGGGGGAAACGCCTGGTATCTTTATAGTCCTGTCGGGTTTCGCCACCTCTGA
CTTGAGCGTCGATTTTTGTGATGCTCGTCAGGGGGGCGGAGCCTATGGAAAAACGCCAGCAACGCGGCCT
TTTTACGGTTCCTGGCCTTTTGCTGGCCTTTTGCTCACATGTT
Features (pLannotate 1.2.2; 10 found; start..end, strand, type, name):
    121..213     +  CDS            lacI (fragment): lac repressor; lacI; The lac repressor binds to the lac operator to inhibit transcription in E. coli. This inhibition can be relieved by adding lactose or isopropyl-β-D-thiogalactopyranoside (IPTG).
    268..295     -  terminator     rrnB T2 terminator: transcription terminator T2 from the E. coli rrnB gene
    427..470     +  terminator     rrnB T1 terminator: Escherichia coli rrnB; transcription terminator T1 from the E. coli rrnB gene
    517..553     -  CDS            lacZα (fragment): LacZα fragment of β-galactosidase; lacZ fragment
    569..668     +  protein_bind   attL1: mutant version of attL; recombination site for the Gateway® LR reaction LR Clonase™
    674..1666    +  CDS            SLC35B4: S35B4_HUMAN - Also known as YEA4. Experimental evidence at protein level: Swiss-Prot protein existence level 1. Sugar transporter that specifically mediates the transport of UDP-xylose (UDP-Xyl) and UDP-N-acetylglucosamine (UDP-GlcNAc) from cytosol into Golgi. From Homo sapiens (Human).
   1668..1767    -  protein_bind   attL2: mutant version of attL; recombination site for the Gateway® LR reaction LR Clonase™
   1785..1803    -  promoter       T7 promoter: promoter for bacteriophage T7 RNA polymerase
   1937..2746    +  CDS            KanR: aminoglycoside phosphotransferase; aph(3')-Ia; confers resistance to kanamycin in bacteria or G418 (Geneticin®) in eukaryotes
   2893..3481    +  rep_origin     ori: high-copy-number ColE1/pMB1/pBR322/pUC origin of replication
