[The description below was written by a language model from this plasmid's Addgene catalogue record and pLannotate feature annotations shown in this document.]
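Description:
pDONR221_SLC35B4 is a Gateway entry clone built on the pDONR221 backbone, carrying a codon-optimized open reading frame for human SLC35B4 (also known as YEA4). The full sequence record is 3,543 nt, consistent with the roughly 2.5 kb backbone plus the 993 bp insert. The plasmid is propagated in E. coli from a high-copy ColE1/pUC-type origin and selected with kanamycin through an aminoglycoside phosphotransferase (KanR) cassette. Upstream of the cloning region lie rrnB T1 and T2 transcription terminators, which insulate the insert from read-through transcription in bacteria. Short lacI and lacZα fragments are also annotated there; these appear to be backbone remnants rather than functional genes.

The SLC35B4 coding sequence sits between attL1 and attL2 recombination sites, the arrangement produced by a BP reaction into a donor vector. SLC35B4 encodes a nucleotide-sugar transporter that moves UDP-xylose and UDP-N-acetylglucosamine from the cytosol into the Golgi. Although the catalogue lists the vector type as mammalian expression, no eukaryotic promoter or polyadenylation signal is annotated. The only promoter found is a T7 promoter just outside attL2, oriented back toward the insert, so the plasmid is not itself an expression construct. Its stated purpose is to serve as a source clone: an LR Clonase reaction transfers the ORF directionally into any attR-containing destination vector, which then supplies the promoter, tags and selection markers. The record does not state whether the ORF retains a stop codon. The insert can be checked by sequencing from the flanking M13 primer sites. It belongs to a larger consortium collection of solute carrier clones intended for transporter research and drug discovery.
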