Addgene plasmid #132075: pDONR221_SLC35B4
Purpose: Gateway entry clone with codon-optimized ORF sequence for subcloning into custom expression vectors
Depositing lab: RESOLUTE Consortium & Giulio Superti-Furga. Depositing organization: CeMM Research Center for Molecular Medicine. Publication: The RESOLUTE consortium: unlocking SLC transporters for drug discovery. Superti-Furga G, Lackner D, Wiedmer T, Ingles-Prieto A, Barbosa B, Girardi E, Goldmann U, Gurtl B, Klavins K, Klimek C, Lindinger S, Lineiro-Retes E, Muller AC, Onstein S, Redinger G, Reil D, Sedlyarov V, Wolf G, Crawford M, Everley R, ... Steppan CM. Nat Rev Drug Discov. 2020 Jul;19(7):429-430. doi: 10.1038/d41573-020-00056-6. PubMed 32265506.
Backbone
  Vector backbone: pDONR221
  Backbone manufacturer: Thermo Fisher Scientific
  Backbone size w/o insert (bp): 2550
  Vector type: Mammalian Expression
Growth in bacteria
  Bacterial resistance: Kanamycin, 50 μg/mL
  Growth temperature: 37°C
  Growth strain: Stbl3
  Copy number: High Copy
Gene/Insert
  Gene/Insert name: SLC35B4 (alt name: FLJ14697, YEA4)
  Species: H. sapiens (human)
  Insert size (bp): 993
  Entrez Gene: SLC35B4 (a.k.a. PSEC0055, YEA, YEA4)
  Cloning method: Gateway Cloning
  Sequencing primers: 5′ M13-fwd; 3′ M13-rev
Terms and licenses: Academic/Nonprofit Terms; Industry Terms
Depositor comments: For more information on the full Resolute plasmid collection, please see www.addgene.org/depositor-collections/re-solute/. Please provide your feedback on this plasmid to the RESOLUTE consortium by filling out their RESOLUTE repository feedback form: https://forms.office.com/Pages/ResponsePage.aspx?id=0e05yklzmkS7rjFGQL4N7z4feCLQvEJAmVcOCM_u885UN1JJRko0Ukg4TVQwNTZLOUxPQVJWT1NHUCQlQCN0PWcu
How to cite: pDONR221_SLC35B4 was a gift from RESOLUTE Consortium & Giulio Superti-Furga (Addgene plasmid # 132075 ; http://n2t.net/addgene:132075 ; RRID:Addgene_132075)
