>Addgene plasmid #132075 | pDONR221_SLC35B4 | depositor partial sequence | sequence record 253550 | Codon-optimized ORF of SLC35B4
ATGAGGCCCGCCCTGGCAGTGGGACTGGTGTTCGCCGGCTGCTGTAGCAACGTGATCTTTCTGGAGCTGC
TGGCAAGGAAGCACCCTGGATGCGGCAATATCGTGACCTTCGCCCAGTTCCTGTTTATCGCCGTGGAGGG
CTTCCTGTTTGAGGCAGACCTGGGAAGGAAGCCACCTGCAATCCCAATCAGATACTATGCCATCATGGTG
ACCATGTTCTTTACAGTGTCCGTGGTGAACAATTACGCCCTGAACCTGAATATCGCCATGCCCCTGCACA
TGATCTTCCGGTCTGGCAGCCTGATCGCCAACATGATCCTGGGCATCATCATCCTGAAGAAGAGATACTC
CATCTTTAAGTATACAAGCATCGCCCTGGTGTCCGTGGGCATCTTCATCTGTACCTTTATGTCTGCCAAG
CAGGTGACATCTCAGAGCTCCCTGAGCGAGAATGATGGCTTCCAGGCCTTCGTGTGGTGGCTGCTGGGAA
TCGGCGCCCTGACCTTCGCCCTGCTGATGTCTGCCAGGATGGGCATCTTCCAGGAGACACTGTACAAGCG
GTTCGGCAAGCACAGCAAGGAGGCCCTGTTCTATAACCACGCCCTGCCACTGCCCGGCTTCGTGTTTCTG
GCCAGCGACATCTACGATCACGCCGTGCTGTTTAATAAGTCCGAGCTGTATGAGATCCCTGTGATCGGCG
TGACCCTGCCAATCATGTGGTTCTACCTGCTGATGAACATCATCACACAGTACGTGTGCATCAGGGGCGT
GTTTATCCTGACCACAGAGTGTGCCAGCCTGACCGTGACACTGGTGGTGACCCTGCGCAAGTTCGTGTCC
CTGATCTTTTCTATCCTGTACTTCCAGAACCCTTTTACCCTGTGGCACTGGCTGGGCACACTGTTCGTGT
TTATCGGCACCCTGATGTATACAGAAGTGTGGAACAATCTGGGCACCACAAAGTCCGAGCCCCAGAAGGA
CTCTAAGAAGAAT
